>Addgene plasmid #184512 | pCI pHluorin Syt11 | addgene full sequence | sequence record 393115 | Addgene NGS Result
TCAATATTGGCCATTAGCCATATTATTCATTGGTTATATAGCATAAATCAATATTGGCTATTGGCCATTG
CATACGTTGTATCTATATCATAATATGTACATTTATATTGGCTCATGTCCAATATGACCGCCATGTTGGC
ATTGATTATTGACTAGTTATTAATAGTAATCAATTACGGGGTCATTAGTTCATAGCCCATATATGGAGTT
CCGCGTTACATAACTTACGGTAAATGGCCCGCCTGGCTGACCGCCCAACGACCCCCGCCCATTGACGTCA
ATAATGACGTATGTTCCCATAGTAACGCCAATAGGGACTTTCCATTGACGTCAATGGGTGGAGTATTTAC
GGTAAACTGCCCACTTGGCAGTACATCAAGTGTATCATATGCCAAGTCCGCCCCCTATTGACGTCAATGA
CGGTAAATGGCCCGCCTGGCATTATGCCCAGTACATGACCTTACGGGACTTTCCTACTTGGCAGTACATC
TACGTATTAGTCATCGCTATTACCATGGTGATGCGGTTTTGGCAGTACACCAATGGGCGTGGATAGCGGT
TTGACTCACGGGGATTTCCAAGTCTCCACCCCATTGACGTCAATGGGAGTTTGTTTTGGCACCAAAATCA
ACGGGACTTTCCAAAATGTCGTAATAACCCCGCCCCGTTGACGCAAATGGGCGGTAGGCGTGTACGGTGG
GAGGTCTATATAAGCAGAGCTCGTTTAGTGAACCGTCAGATCACTAGAAGCTTTATTGCGGTAGTTTATC
ACAGTTAAATTGCTAACGCAGTCAGTGCTTCTGACACAACAGTCTCGAACTTAAGCTGCAGAAGTTGGTC
GTGAGGCACTGGGCAGGTAAGTATCAAGGTTACAAGACAGGTTTAAGGAGACCAATAGAAACTGGGCTTG
TCGAGACAGAGAAGACTCTTGCGTTTCTGATAGGCACCTATTGGTCTTACTGACATCCACTTTGCCTTTC
TCTCCACAGGTGTCCACTCCCAGTTCAATTACAGCTCTTAAGGCTAGAGTACTTAATACGACTCACTATA
GGCTAGCCTCGAGAATTCGATATCGCTTGTTCTTTTTGCAGAAGCTCAGAATAAACGCTCAACTTTGGCA
GATACCATGGACAGCAAAGGTTCGTCGCAGAAAGGGTCCCGCCTGCTCCTGCTGCTGGTGGTGTCAAATC
TACTCTTGTGCCAGGGTGTGGTCTCCGATATCGGTACCACGCGTAGTAAAGGCGAAGAACTTTTCACTGG
AGTTGTCCCAATTCTTGTTGAATTAGATGGTGATGTTAATGGGCACAAATTTTCTGTCAGTGGAGAGGGT
GAAGGTGATGCAACATACGGAAAACTTACCCTTAAATTTATTTGCACTACTGGAAAACTACCTGTTCCTT
GGCCAACACTTGTCACTACTTTAACTTATGGTGTTCAATGCTTTTCAAGATACCCAGATCATATGAAACG
GCATGACTTTTTCAAGAGTGCCATGCCCGAAGGTTATGTACAGGAAAGAACTATATTTTTCAAAGATGAC
GGGAACTACAAGACACGTGCTGAAGTCAAGTTTGAAGGTGATACCCTTGTTAATAGAATCGAGTTAAAAG
GTATTGATTTTAAAGAAGATGGAAACATTCTTGGACACAAATTGGAATACAACTATAACGATCACCAGGT
GTACATCATGGCAGACAAACAAAAGAATGGAATCAAAGCTAACTTCAAAATTAGACACAACATTGAAGAT
GGAGGCGTTCAACTAGCAGACCATTATCAACAAAATACTCCAATTGGCGATGGGCCCGTCCTTTTACCAG
ACAACCATTACCTGTTTACAACTTCTACTCTTTCGAAAGATCCCAACGAAAAGAGAGACCACATGGTCCT
TCTTGAGTTTGTAACAGCTGCTGGGATTACACATGGCATGGATGAACTATACAAAGAATTCTCAGGCGGA
AGCGGAGGCTCCGGCGGGAGCGGCGGAGCTGAGATCACAAATATACGCCCCAGCTTTGATGTGTCACCGG
TAGCGGCTGGCCTCATCGGGGCCTCCGTGCTGGTGGTGTGTGTTTCAGTGACTGTCTTTGTGTGGACGTG
CTGCCACCAGCAGGCAGAGAAGAAGCACAAGACCCCGCCATACAAGTTCATTCATATGCTGAAAGGCATT
AGCATCTACCCAGAGACCCTCAGCAACAAGAAGAAAATCATCAAAGTTCGGAGAGACAAAGATGGCCCTC
GGAGGGAAAGTGGACGAGGGAACCTGTTAATAAACGCGGAGTCTGGCCTGCTGAGCCACGACAAGGATCC
CAGAGGGCCTAGCCCTGCATCTTGTATGGACCAGTTACCCATCAAAAGAGACTATGGGGAAGAACTGAGG
AGCCCCATGACAAGCCTGACCCCTGGTGAGAGCAAAGCCACCTCCCCATCCTCGCCAGAGGAAGACGTGA
TGTTAGGCTCTCTTACCTTCTCCGTGGACTACAACTTTCCCAAGAAAGCTCTGGTGGTGACAATCCAAGA
GGCTCACGGGCTGCCAGTGATGGATGACCAGACCCAGGGCTCCGATCCCTACATCAAAATGACCATTCTC
CCGGACAAGCGGCATCGAGTGAAGACCCGAGTGCTTCGCAAGACGCTGGACCCGGTGTTCGATGAGACCT
TCACCTTCTACGGCATCCCGTACAGCCAGCTGCAGGACCTGGTGCTGCATTTCCTGGTGCTCAGCTTTGA
TCGATTCTCTCGGGATGACGTCATCGGAGAGGTCATGGTGCCATTGGCTGGAGTGGACCCCAGCACAGGC
AAGGTTCAGCTGACCAGGGACATCATCAAGAGGAACATTCAGAAGTGCATTAGCAGAGGGGAACTCCAGG
TATCTCTGTCATACCAGCCCGTCGCACAGAGAATGACAGTGGTGGTCCTCAAAGCCAGACACTTGCCGAA
GATGGATATCACCGGTCTCTCAGGTAATCCTTATGTCAAGGTGAACGTCTACTACGGCAGAAAACGCATT
GCCAAGAAGAAAACCCATGTAAAGAAGTGCACTTTGAACCCCGTCTTCAATGAGTCGTTCATCTATGACA
TCCCCACCGACCTTCTGCCTGATATCAGCATCGAGTTCCTTGTCATTGACTTCGATCGCACTACTAAGAA
TGAGGTGGTAGGGAGGCTGATCTTGGGGGCACACAGTGTCACAACCAGTGGTGCGGAACACTGGAGAGAG
GTCTGCGAGAGTCCCCGCAAGCCCATAGCCAAGTGGCACAGTCTGAGCGAGTACTAAGCGGCCGCTTCGA
GCAGACATGATAAGATACATTGATGAGTTTGGACAAACCACAACTAGAATGCAGTGAAAAAAATGCTTTA
TTTGTGAAATTTGTGATGCTATTGCTTTATTTGTAACCATTATAAGCTGCAATAAACAAGTTAACAACAA
CAATTGCATTCATTTTATGTTTCAGGTTCAGGGGGAGATGTGGGAGGTTTTTTAAAGCAAGTAAAACCTC
TACAAATGTGGTAAAATCGATAAGGATCCGGGCTGGCGTAATAGCGAAGAGGCCCGCACCGATCGCCCTT
CCCAACAGTTGCGCAGCCTGAATGGCGAATGG
[124 nt withheld, positions 3603-3726]
C
[91 nt withheld, positions 3728-3818]
A
[49 nt withheld, positions 3820-3868]
CCTTTGACGTTGGAGTCCACGTTCTTT
[37 nt withheld, positions 3896-3932]
ACCCTATCTCGGTCTATTCTTTTGATTTATAAGGGATTTTGCCGATTTCGGCCTATTGGTTAAAAAATGA
GCTGATTTAACAAAAATTTAACGCGAATTTTAACAAAATATTAACGCTTACAATTTCCTGATGCGGTATT
TTCTCCTTACGCATCTGTGCGGTATTTCACACCGCATATGGTGCACTCTCAGTACAATCTGCTCTGATGC
CGCATAGTTAAGCCAGCCCCGACACCCGCCAACACCCGCTGACGCGCCCTGACGGGCTTGTCTGCTCCCG
GCATCCGCTTACAGACAAGCTGTGACCGTCTCCGGGAGCTGCATGTGTCAGAGGTTTTCACCGTCATCAC
CGAAACGCGCGAGACGAAAGGGCCTCGTGATACGCCTATTTTTATAGGTTAATGTCATGATAATAATGGT
TTCTTAGACGTCAGGTGGCACTTTTCGGGGAAATGTGCGCGGAACCCCTATTTGTTTATTTTTCTAAATA
CATTCAAATATGTATCCGCTCATGAGACAATAACCCTGATAAATGCTTCAATAATATTGAAAAAGGAAGA
GTATGAGTATTCAACATTTCCGTGTCGCCCTTATTCCCTTTTTTGCGGCATTTTGCCTTCCTGTTTTTGC
TCACCCAGAAACGCTGGTGAAAGTAAAAGATGCTGAAGATCAGTTGGGTGCACGAGTGGGTTACATCGAA
CTGGATCTCAACAGCGGTAAGATCCTTGAGAGTTTTCGCCCCGAAGAACGTTTTCCAATGATGAGCACTT
TTAAAGTTCTGCTATGTGGCGCGGTATTATCCCGTATTGACGCCGGGCAAGAGCAACTCGGTCGCCGCAT
ACACTATTCTCAGAATGACTTGGTTGAGTACTCACCAGTCACAGAAAAGCATCTTACGGATGGCATGACA
GTAAGAGAATTATGCAGTGCTGCCATAACCATGAGTGATAACACTGCGGCCAACTTACTTCTGACAACGA
TCGGAGGACCGAAGGAGCTAACCGCTTTTTTGCACAACATGGGGGATCATGTAACTCGCCTTGATCGTTG
GGAACCGGAGCTGAATGAAGCCATACCAAACGACGAGCGTGACACCACGATGCCTGTAGCAATGGCAACA
ACGTTGCGCAAACTATTAACTGGCGAACTACTTACTCTAGCTTCCCGGCAACAATTAATAGACTGGATGG
AGGCGGATAAAGTTGCAGGACCACTTCTGCGCTCGGCCCTTCCGGCTGGCTGGTTTATTGCTGATAAATC
TGGAGCCGGTGAGCGTGGGTCTCGCGGTATCATTGCAGCACTGGGGCCAGATGGTAAGCCCTCCCGTATC
GTAGTTATCTACACGACGGGGAGTCAGGCAACTATGGATGAACGAAATAGACAGATCGCTGAGATAGGTG
CCTCACTGATTAAGCATTGGTAACTGTCAGACCAAGTTTACTCATATATACTTTAGATTGATTTAAAACT
TCATTTTTAATTTAAAAGGATCTAGGTGAAGATCCTTTTTGATAATCTCATGACCAAAATCCCTTAACGT
GAGTTTTCGTTCCACTGAGCGTCAGACCCCGTAGAAAAGATCAAAGGATCTTCTTGAGATCCTTTTTTTC
TGCGCGTAATCTGCTGCTTGCAAACAAAAAAACCACCGCTACCAGCGGTGGTTTGTTTGCCGGATCAAGA
GCTACCAACTCTTTTTCCGAAGGTAACTGGCTTCAGCAGAGCGCAGATACCAAATACTGTTCTTCTAGTG
TAGCCGTAGTTAGGCCACCACTTCAAGAACTCTGTAGCACCGCCTACATACCTCGCTCTGCTAATCCTGT
TACCAGTGGCTGCTGCCAGTGGCGATAAGTCGTGTCTTACCGGGTTGGACTCAAGACGATAGTTACCGGA
TAAGGCGCAGCGGTCGGGCTGAACGGGGGGTTCGTGCACACAGCCCAGCTTGGAGCGAACGACCTACACC
GAACTGAGATACCTACAGCGTGAGCTATGAGAAAGCGCCACGCTTCCCGAAGGGAGAAAGGCGGACAGGT
ATCCGGTAAGCGGCAGGGTCGGAACAGGAGAGCGCACGAGGGAGCTTCCAGGGGGAAACGCCTGGTATCT
TTATAGTCCTGTCGGGTTTCGCCACCTCTGACTTGAGCGTCGATTTTTGTGATGCTCGTCAGGGGGGCGG
AGCCTATGGAAAAACGCCAGCAACGCGGCCTTTTTACGGTTCCTGGCCTTTTGCTGGCCTTTTGCTCACA
TGGCTCGACAGATCT
Features (pLannotate 1.2.2; 17 found; start..end, strand, type, name):
    140..517     +  enhancer       CMV enhancer: human cytomegalovirus immediate early enhancer
    519..718     +  promoter       CMV promoter: human cytomegalovirus (CMV) immediate early promoter
    857..989     +  intron         chimeric intron: chimera between introns from human β-globin and immunoglobulin heavy chain genes
   1034..1052    +  promoter       T7 promoter: promoter for bacteriophage T7 RNA polymerase
   1076..1118    +  5'UTR          Xenopus globin 5'-UTR: translational enhancer from the 5'-UTR of the major beta-globin gene of Xenopus laevis
   1127..1216    +  CDS            prolactin signal sequence: signal sequence from bovine prolactin
   1235..1945    +  CDS            superecliptic pHluorin: pH-sensitive mutant of green fluorescent protein (Ng et al., 2002) excited strongly by blue light at neutral pH but minimally fluorescent at acidic pH
   1988..3274    +  CDS            Syt11: SYT11_MOUSE - Experimental evidence at protein level: Swiss-Prot protein existence level 1. Synaptotagmin family member involved in vesicular and membrane trafficking which does not bind Ca(2+) (Probable). Inhibits clathrin-mediated and bulk endocytosis, functions to ensure precision in vesicle retrieval (PubMed:29311685). Plays an important role in dopamine transmission by regulating endocytosis and the vesicle- recycling process (PubMed:29311685). Essential component of a neuronal vesicular trafficking pathway that differs from the synaptic vesicle trafficking pathway but is crucial for deve
   3301..3422    -  polyA_signal   SV40 poly(A) signal: SV40 polyadenylation signal
   3445..3513    -  CDS            large T antigen (fragment): large T antigen from SV40 (simian virus 40)
   3532..3599    +  CDS            lacZα (fragment): LacZα fragment of β-galactosidase; lacZ fragment
   3603..4031    +  rep_origin     f1 ori (sequence partly withheld): f1 bacteriophage origin of replication; arrow indicates direction of (+) strand synthesis
   4059..4158    -  misc_feature   bom (fragment): basis of mobility region from pBR322
   4260..4295    -  CDS            rop (fragment): Rop protein, which maintains plasmids at low copy number; rop
   4390..4494    +  promoter       AmpR promoter: bla
   4495..5355    +  CDS            AmpR: β-lactamase; bla; confers resistance to ampicillin, carbenicillin, and related antibiotics
   5526..6114    +  rep_origin     ori: high-copy-number ColE1/pMB1/pBR322/pUC origin of replication
