[The description below was written by a language model from this plasmid's Addgene catalogue record and pLannotate feature annotations shown in this document.]
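Description:
pCI pHluorin Syt11 is a mammalian expression plasmid built on the Promega pCI backbone, about 6.2 kb in total according to the sequenced record. It is propagated in E. coli as a high-copy plasmid through a ColE1/pUC-type origin and is selected with ampicillin via the β-lactamase gene. An f1 origin is also present. Short annotated fragments of lacZα, bom, rop and SV40 large T antigen appear to be backbone remnants rather than functional parts. No mammalian selection marker is annotated, which suggests the plasmid is intended for transient expression.

The expression cassette is driven by the human CMV immediate-early enhancer and promoter, followed by the pCI chimeric β-globin/immunoglobulin intron, which generally improves mRNA processing and expression. A T7 promoter and a Xenopus β-globin 5′-UTR translational enhancer lie upstream of the open reading frame. The coding region begins with a bovine prolactin signal sequence, continues with superecliptic pHluorin, and ends with mouse synaptotagmin 11, whose first codon was removed so that it reads through as a fusion. An SV40 polyadenylation signal terminates the transcript. The signal sequence presumably directs the N-terminal pHluorin across the membrane so that it sits on the luminal side of the vesicle. There its fluorescence is quenched at acidic pH and rises when the vesicle fuses and the tag is exposed to the neutral extracellular medium. The construct therefore serves as an optical reporter of the trafficking, exocytosis and recycling of Syt11-bearing organelles. It comes from a pHluorin-synaptotagmin screen that compared axonal and dendritic synaptotagmin isoforms.
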