Addgene plasmid #184512: pCI pHluorin Syt11
Purpose: Mammalian expression of Synaptotagmin 11 with pH-sensitive fluorescent protein
Depositing lab: Edwin Chapman. Publication: Axonal and dendritic synaptotagmin isoforms revealed by a pHluorin-syt functional screen. Dean C, Dunning FM, Liu H, Bomba-Warczak E, Martens H, Bharat V, Ahmed S, Chapman ER. Mol Biol Cell. 2012 May;23(9):1715-27. doi: 10.1091/mbc.E11-08-0707. Epub 2012 Mar 7. PubMed 22398727.
Backbone
  Vector backbone: pCI
  Backbone manufacturer: Promega
  Backbone size w/o insert (bp): 4006
  Vector type: Mammalian Expression
Growth in bacteria
  Bacterial resistance: Ampicillin, 100 μg/mL
  Growth temperature: 37°C
  Growth strain: DH5alpha
  Copy number: High Copy
Gene/Insert
  Gene/Insert name: Synaptotagmin 11
  Species: M. musculus (mouse)
  Insert size (bp): 2151
  Entrez Gene: Syt11 (a.k.a. AI851970, 1500004A13Rik, 3632445O20Rik, 5430404N14Rik, 6530420C11Rik)
  Tag / fusion protein: Super Ecliptic pHluorin (N terminal on backbone)
  Cloning method: Unknown
Resource information
  A portion of this plasmid was derived from a plasmid made by: Mitsunori Fukuda, Tohoku University
Terms and licenses: Academic/Nonprofit Terms; Industry Terms: Not Available to Industry
Depositor comments: The first codon of the Synpatotagmin has been removed
How to cite: pCI pHluorin Syt11 was a gift from Edwin Chapman (Addgene plasmid # 184512 ; http://n2t.net/addgene:184512 ; RRID:Addgene_184512)
